>Addgene plasmid #207306 | pHCMV_SARS-CoV_S | addgene full sequence | sequence record 407417 | Addgene NGS Result
GCGGCCGCTCTAGAGAGCTTGGCCCATTGCATACGTTGTATCCATATCATAATATGTACATTTATATTGG
CTCATGTCCAACATTACCGCCATGTTGACATTGATTATTGACTAGTTATTAATAGTAATCAATTACGGGG
TCATTAGTTCATAGCCCATATATGGAGTTCCGCGTTACATAACTTACGGTAAATGGCCCGCCTGGCTGAC
CGCCCAACGACCCCCGCCCATTGACGTCAATAATGACGTATGTTCCCATAGTAACGCCAATAGGGACTTT
CCATTGACGTCAATGGGTGGAGTATTTACGGTAAACTGCCCACTTGGCAGTACATCAAGTGTATCATATG
CCAAGTACGCCCCCTATTGACGTCAATGACGGTAAATGGCCCGCCTGGCATTATGCCCAGTACATGACCT
TATGGGACTTTCCTACTTGGCAGTACATCTACGTATTAGTCATCGCTATTACCATGGTGATGCGGTTTTG
GCAGTACATCAATGGGCGTGGATAGCGGTTTGACTCACGGGGATTTCCAAGTCTCCACCCCATTGACGTC
AATGGGAGTTTGTTTTGGCACCAAAATCAACGGGACTTTCCAAAATGTCGTAACAACTCCGCCCCATTGA
CGCAAATGGGCGGTAGGCGTGTACGGTGGGAGGTCTATATAAGCAGAGCTCGTTTAGTGAACCGTCAGAT
CGCCTGGACACGCCATCCACGCTGTTTTGACCTCCATAGATGACACCGGGACCGATCCAGCCTCCGGTCG
ACCGATCCTGAGAACTTCAGGGTGAGTTTGGGGACCCTTGATTGTTCTTTCTTTTTCGCTATTGTAAAAT
TCATGTTATATGGAGGGGGCAAAGTTTTCAGGGTGTTGTTTAGAATGGGAAGATGTCCCTTGTATCACCA
TGGACCCTCATGATAATTTTGTTTCTTTCACTTTCTACTCTGTTGACAACCATTGTCTCCTCTTATTTTC
TTTTCATTTTCTGTAACTTTTTCGTTAAACTTTAGCTTGCATTTGTAACGAATTTTTAAATTCACTTTTG
TTTATTTGTCAGATTGTAAGTACTTTCTCTAATCACTTTTTTTTCAAGGCAATCAGGGTATATTATATTG
TACTTCAGCACAGTTTTAGAGAACAATTGTTATAATTAAATGATAAGGTAGAATATTTCTGCATATAAAT
TCTGGCTGGCGTGGAAATATTCTTATTGGTAGAAACAACTACACCCTGGTCATCATCCTGCCTTTCTCTT
TATGGTTACAATGATATACACTGTTTGAGATGAGGATAAAATACTCTGAGTCCAAACCGGGCCCCTCTGC
TAACCATGTTCATGCCTTCTTCTCTTTCCTACAGCTCCTGGGCAACGTGCTGGTTGTTGTGCTGTCTCAT
CATTTTGGCAAAGAATTCGCCACCATGTTCATCTTTCTGCTGTTTCTGACACTGACCTCCGGCTCCGATC
TCGATAGATGCACCACCTTCGACGACGTGCAAGCCCCTAATTACACACAGCACACCAGCAGCATGAGGGG
AGTCTACTACCCCGACGAAATCTTCAGAAGCGATACACTGTATCTGACACAAGATTTGTTTCTGCCCTTC
TACTCCAACGTCACCGGATTTCACACCATCAATCACACCTTCGGCAACCCCGTGATTCCCTTCAAAGACG
GAATTTATTTCGCTGCCACCGAAAAAAGCAATGTGGTGAGAGGATGGGTGTTCGGCTCCACAATGAACAA
CAAAAGCCAATCCGTGATCATCATTAACAATTCCACCAATGTGGTGATTAGAGCTTGCAACTTCGAACTG
TGCGATAACCCCTTCTTCGCTGTGTCCAAACCCATGGGCACACAGACCCACACCATGATCTTCGACAATG
CCTTTAATTGCACATTTGAGTATATCTCCGACGCTTTCTCTCTGGATGTCAGCGAAAAGAGCGGCAACTT
CAAGCATCTGAGAGAGTTCGTGTTCAAAAATAAGGACGGATTTCTGTACGTGTACAAGGGATATCAGCCC
ATCGACGTGGTGAGGGATCTCCCTTCCGGCTTCAACACACTGAAGCCTATCTTCAAGCTCCCCCTCGGCA
TCAATATCACCAATTTTAGGGCTATTCTCACCGCCTTTAGCCCCGCCCAAGACATTTGGGGCACAAGCGC
CGCTGCCTATTTCGTGGGCTATCTGAAGCCCACCACCTTTATGCTGAAATACGACGAAAACGGCACAATC
ACCGATGCTGTCGACTGCAGCCAGAACCCTCTCGCCGAGCTCAAGTGTAGCGTGAAATCCTTTGAAATCG
ATAAGGGAATCTACCAGACCAGCAACTTTAGGGTGGTCCCCAGCGGCGACGTGGTGAGGTTCCCCAACAT
TACCAATCTCTGCCCCTTCGGAGAGGTGTTCAACGCCACAAAATTCCCCAGCGTGTACGCTTGGGAGAGA
AAGAAAATTTCCAATTGCGTCGCTGACTACAGCGTGCTGTACAACTCCACCTTCTTTTCCACCTTCAAGT
GCTACGGAGTGTCCGCCACAAAGCTGAATGATCTGTGCTTCTCCAACGTGTACGCCGACAGCTTTGTGGT
CAAGGGAGATGATGTGAGGCAAATCGCTCCCGGCCAGACCGGCGTCATCGCTGATTACAACTACAAACTG
CCCGACGACTTCATGGGATGCGTGCTCGCTTGGAATACCAGAAATATTGATGCTACATCCACCGGCAACT
ACAACTACAAGTATAGATATCTGAGACACGGCAAACTGAGACCTTTCGAGAGGGACATCAGCAATGTCCC
TTTCAGCCCCGACGGAAAGCCTTGCACCCCTCCCGCTCTGAATTGCTATTGGCCTCTGAACGACTACGGC
TTCTACACCACAACCGGCATTGGCTATCAGCCCTACAGAGTCGTGGTGCTGAGCTTCGAACTGCTCAATG
CCCCCGCCACCGTCTGTGGCCCTAAACTCTCCACAGACCTCATTAAGAATCAATGCGTCAACTTCAACTT
CAATGGACTGACCGGAACCGGCGTGCTGACCCCTTCCAGCAAGAGATTTCAGCCCTTCCAGCAGTTTGGA
AGGGACGTGTCCGACTTCACAGACAGCGTGAGGGATCCCAAAACCTCCGAGATTCTCGACATCTCCCCTT
GCGCTTTTGGCGGAGTCTCCGTGATCACCCCCGGAACCAATGCTAGCTCCGAAGTGGCTGTGCTGTACCA
AGACGTGAACTGTACCGACGTGTCCACCGCCATTCACGCTGACCAACTCACACCCGCTTGGAGAATCTAC
TCCACCGGCAATAATGTGTTCCAGACACAAGCCGGATGTCTGATTGGCGCCGAGCACGTCGACACAAGCT
ACGAGTGCGACATCCCTATTGGAGCCGGAATCTGTGCCAGCTACCACACAGTGTCTCTGCTGAGGTCCAC
CAGCCAAAAAAGCATCGTCGCCTACACCATGAGCCTCGGAGCCGACTCCTCCATTGCCTACTCCAATAAC
ACCATCGCTATCCCCACAAATTTTAGCATCAGCATCACCACCGAGGTCATGCCCGTGTCCATGGCTAAGA
CCAGCGTGGACTGCAACATGTATATCTGCGGCGATTCCACCGAATGTGCCAATCTGCTGCTGCAATACGG
CTCCTTTTGCACCCAGCTGAACAGAGCCCTCAGCGGAATCGCTGCCGAGCAAGATAGAAACACAAGGGAG
GTGTTCGCCCAAGTGAAGCAGATGTATAAGACCCCCACACTGAAGTATTTCGGAGGCTTTAACTTTAGCC
AAATTCTCCCCGACCCTCTGAAACCCACCAAAAGGAGCTTTATTGAGGATCTGCTGTTTAATAAAGTGAC
CCTCGCCGATGCCGGCTTTATGAAGCAATATGGCGAGTGCCTCGGAGACATTAACGCTAGGGATCTGATC
TGTGCCCAGAAGTTTAACGGACTGACAGTGCTGCCCCCTCTGCTCACAGACGACATGATCGCTGCCTACA
CAGCTGCTCTGGTGTCCGGCACAGCTACAGCCGGCTGGACCTTCGGCGCCGGCGCCGCCCTCCAAATCCC
CTTCGCCATGCAGATGGCCTATAGATTCAACGGCATTGGCGTGACACAAAACGTGCTGTACGAGAATCAG
AAACAAATCGCTAACCAGTTTAATAAGGCCATCAGCCAGATTCAAGAGTCCCTCACAACCACAAGCACAG
CTCTGGGCAAGCTGCAAGACGTCGTCAATCAAAACGCTCAAGCTCTGAACACCCTCGTGAAGCAGCTGTC
CAGCAACTTTGGAGCCATCAGCAGCGTCCTCAACGACATTCTGTCCAGACTCGATAAGGTGGAGGCCGAG
GTGCAGATCGATAGGCTGATCACCGGCAGACTGCAATCTCTGCAAACCTATGTGACCCAGCAACTCATCA
GAGCCGCCGAGATCAGAGCCAGCGCCAATCTGGCTGCTACAAAAATGAGCGAATGCGTCCTCGGACAGAG
CAAAAGAGTGGATTTCTGCGGCAAGGGATACCATCTGATGTCCTTTCCCCAAGCTGCCCCTCACGGAGTG
GTCTTTCTCCACGTGACATACGTGCCTTCCCAAGAGAGAAACTTCACCACCGCTCCCGCTATCTGCCATG
AGGGCAAGGCCTATTTTCCCAGAGAAGGCGTCTTTGTGTTCAACGGAACCAGCTGGTTTATCACCCAGAG
AAACTTCTTTTCCCCCCAGATCATTACCACCGATAATACCTTCGTGAGCGGCAATTGTGATGTGGTGATC
GGAATCATTAATAACACAGTCTACGATCCTCTGCAGCCCGAGCTGGATAGCTTCAAGGAAGAGCTGGACA
AGTACTTCAAGAACCATACCAGCCCCGATGTCGATCTCGGCGATATCTCCGGCATCAACGCCAGCGTGGT
GAACATTCAAAAAGAGATCGATAGACTGAATGAAGTCGCCAAAAATCTGAATGAAAGCCTCATTGACCTC
CAAGAACTCGGCAAGTACGAACAATACATCAAGTGGCCTTGGTACGTGTGGCTGGGCTTTATCGCTGGAC
TGATCGCTATCGTGATGGTCACCATTCTGCTGTGCTGCATGACCAGCTGCTGCAGCTGTCTGAAGGGCGC
TTGCAGCTGCGGCAGCTGTTGCAAGTTCGATGAGGATGACAGCGAGCCCGTGCTGAAGGGCGTCAAGCTC
CATTATACCTGATGTCTTCCTGGAGCTCCAGTCATTGACTATAACGTCTCAGATCTTTTTCCCTCTGCCA
AAAATTATGGGGACATCATGAAGCCCCTTGAGCATCTGACTTCTGGCTAATAAAGGAAATTTATTTTCAT
TGCAATAGTGTGTTGGAATTTTTTGTGTCTCTCACTCGGAAGGACATATGGGAGGGCAAATCATTTAAAA
CATCAGAATGAGTATTTGGTTTAGAGTTTGGCAACATATGCCCATATGCTGGCTGCCATGAACAAAGGTT
GGCTATAAAGAGGTCATCAGTATATGAAACAGCCCCCTGCTGTCCATTCCTTATTCCATAGAAAAGCCTT
GACTTGAGGTTAGATTTTTTTTATATTTTGTTTTGTGTTATTTTTTTCTTTAACATCCCTAAAATTTTCC
TTACATGTTTTACTAGCCAGATTTTTCCTCCTCTCCTGACTACTCCCAGTCATAGCTGTCCCTCTTCTCT
TATGGAGATCCCTCGACGGATCGGCCGCAATTCGTAATCATGTCATAGCTGTTTCCTGTGTGAAATTGTT
ATCCGCTCACAATTCCACACAACATACGAGCCGGAAGCATAAAGTGTAAAGCCTGGGGTGCCTAATGAGT
GAGCTAACTCACATTAATTGCGTTGCGCTCACTGCCCGCTTTCCAGTCGGGAAACCTGTCGTGCCAGCTG
CATTAATGAATCGGCCAACGCGCGGGGAGAGGCGGTTTGCGTATTGGGCGCTCTTCCGCTTCCTCGCTCA
CTGACTCGCTGCGCTCGGTCGTTCGGCTGCGGCGAGCGGTATCAGCTCACTCAAAGGCGGTAATACGGTT
ATCCACAGAATCAGGGGATAACGCAGGAAAGAACATGTGAGCAAAAGGCCAGCAAAAGGCCAGGAACCGT
AAAAAGGCCGCGTTGCTGGCGTTTTTCCATAGGCTCCGCCCCCCTGACGAGCATCACAAAAATCGACGCT
CAAGTCAGAGGTGGCGAAACCCGACAGGACTATAAAGATACCAGGCGTTTCCCCCTGGAAGCTCCCTCGT
GCGCTCTCCTGTTCCGACCCTGCCGCTTACCGGATACCTGTCCGCCTTTCTCCCTTCGGGAAGCGTGGCG
CTTTCTCATAGCTCACGCTGTAGGTATCTCAGTTCGGTGTAGGTCGTTCGCTCCAAGCTGGGCTGTGTGC
ACGAACCCCCCGTTCAGCCCGACCGCTGCGCCTTATCCGGTAACTATCGTCTTGAGTCCAACCCGGTAAG
ACACGACTTATCGCCACTGGCAGCAGCCACTGGTAACAGGATTAGCAGAGCGAGGTATGTAGGCGGTGCT
ACAGAGTTCTTGAAGTGGTGGCCTAACTACGGCTACACTAGAAGAACAGTATTTGGTATCTGCGCTCTGC
TGAAGCCAGTTACCTTCGGAAAAAGAGTTGGTAGCTCTTGATCCGGCAAACAAACCACCGCTGGTAGCGG
TGGTTTTTTTGTTTGCAAGCAGCAGATTACGCGCAGAAAAAAAGGATCTCAAGAAGATCCTTTGATCTTT
TCTACGGGGTCTGACGCTCAGTGGAACGAAAACTCACGTTAAGGGATTTTGGTCATGAGATTATCAAAAA
GGATCTTCACCTAGATCCTTTTAAATTAAAAATGAAGTTTTAAATCAATCTAAAGTATATATGAGTAAAC
TTGGTCTGACAGTTACCAATGCTTAATCAGTGAGGCACCTATCTCAGCGATCTGTCTATTTCGTTCATCC
ATAGTTGCCTGACTCCCCGTCGTGTAGATAACTACGATACGGGAGGGCTTACCATCTGGCCCCAGTGCTG
CAATGATACCGCGAGACCCACGCTCACCGGCACCAGATTTATCAGCAATAAACCAGCCAGCCGGAAGGGC
CGAGCGCAGAAGTGGTCCTGCAACTTTATCCGCCTCCATCCAGTCTATTAATTGTTGCCGGGAAGCTAGA
GTAAGTAGTTCGCCAGTTAATAGTTTGCGCAACGTTGTTGCCATTGCTACAGGCATCGTGGTGTCACGCT
CGTCGTTTGGTATGGCTTCATTCAGCTCCGGTTCCCAACGATCAAGGCGAGTTACATGATCCCCCATGTT
GTGCAAAAAAGCGGTTAGCTCCTTCGGTCCTCCGATCGTTGTCAGAAGTAAGTTGGCCGCAGTGTTATCA
CTCATGGTTATGGCAGCACTGCATAATTCTCTTACTGTCATGCCATCCGTAAGATGCTTTTCTGTGACTG
GTGAGTACTCAACCAAGTCATTCTGAGAATAGTGTATGCGGCGACCGAGTTGCTCTTGCCCGGCGTCAAT
ACGGGATAATACCGCGCCACATAGCAGAACTTTAAAAGTGCTCATCATTGGAAAACGTTCTTCGGGGCGA
AAACTCTCAAGGATCTTACCGCTGTTGAGATCCAGTTCGATGTAACCCACTCGTGCACCCAACTGATCTT
CAGCATCTTTTACTTTCACCAGCGTTTCTGGGTGAGCAAAAACAGGAAGGCAAAATGCCGCAAAAAAGGG
AATAAGGGCGACACGGAAATGTTGAATACTCATACTCTTCCTTTTTCAATATTATTGAAGCATTTATCAG
GGTTATTGTCTCATGAGCGGATACATATTTGAATGTATTTAGAAAAATAAACAAATAGGGGTTCCGCGCA
CATTTCCCCGAAAAGTGCCACCTAAATTGTAAGCGTTAATATTTTGTTAAAATTCGCGTTAAATTTTTGT
TAAATCAGCTCATTTTTTAACCAATAGGCCGAAATCGGCAAAATCCCTTATAAATCAAAAGAATAGACCG
AGATAGGGT
[37 nt withheld, positions 7990-8026]
AAAGAACGTGGACTCCAACGTCAAAGG
[49 nt withheld, positions 8054-8102]
T
[91 nt withheld, positions 8104-8194]
G
[124 nt withheld, positions 8196-8319]
CCCATTCGCCATTCAGGCTGCGCAACTGTTGGGAAGGGCGATCGGTGCGGGCCTCTTCGCTATTACGCCA
GCTGGCGAAAGGGGGATGTGCTGCAAGGCGATTAAGTTGGGTAACGCCAGGGTTTTCCCAGTCACGACGT
TGTAAAACGACGGCCAGTGAGCGCGCGTAATACGACTCACTATAGGGCGAATTGGAGCTCCACCGCGGTG
Features (pLannotate 1.2.2; 16 found; start..end, strand, type, name):
     97..476     +  enhancer       CMV enhancer: human cytomegalovirus immediate early enhancer
    477..680     +  promoter       CMV promoter: human cytomegalovirus (CMV) immediate early promoter
    792..1364    +  intron         β-globin intron: intron from rabbit β-globin gene
   1425..5189    +  CDS            S: SPIKE_SARS - Experimental evidence at protein level: Swiss-Prot protein existence level 1. [Spike protein S2']: Acts as a viral fusion peptide which is unmasked following S2 cleavage occurring upon virus endocytosis. From Severe acute respiratory syndrome coronavirus (SARS-CoV).
   5299..5354    +  polyA_signal   β-globin poly(A) signal: rabbit β-globin polyadenylation signal (Gil and Proudfoot, 1987)
   5736..5752    -  protein_bind   lac operator: The lac repressor binds to the lac operator to inhibit transcription in E. coli. This inhibition can be relieved by adding lactose or isopropyl-β-D-thiogalactopyranoside (IPTG). lac repressor encoded by lacI
   5760..5790    -  promoter       lac promoter: promoter for the E. coli lac operon
   5805..5826    -  protein_bind   CAP binding site: CAP binding activates transcription in the presence of cAMP. E. coli catabolite activator protein
   5839..5931    -  CDS            lacI (fragment): lac repressor; lacI; The lac repressor binds to the lac operator to inhibit transcription in E. coli. This inhibition can be relieved by adding lactose or isopropyl-β-D-thiogalactopyranoside (IPTG).
   6114..6702    -  rep_origin     ori: high-copy-number ColE1/pMB1/pBR322/pUC origin of replication
   6873..7733    -  CDS            AmpR: β-lactamase; bla; confers resistance to ampicillin, carbenicillin, and related antibiotics
   7734..7838    -  promoter       AmpR promoter: bla
   7891..8319    -  rep_origin     f1 ori (sequence partly withheld): f1 bacteriophage origin of replication; arrow indicates direction of (+) strand synthesis
   8324..8479    -  CDS            lacZα (fragment): LacZα fragment of β-galactosidase; lacZ fragment
   8487..8505    +  promoter       T7 promoter: promoter for bacteriophage T7 RNA polymerase
   8514..14      +  misc_feature   MCS (fragment) (across the origin): pBluescript multiple cloning site
