[The description below was written by a language model from this plasmid's Addgene catalogue record and pLannotate feature annotations shown in this document.]
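Description:
pHCMV_SARS-CoV_S is a mammalian expression plasmid built on the pHCMV backbone that drives production of the spike (S) glycoprotein of human SARS coronavirus (SARS-CoV). The insert is a synthesized, mammalian codon-optimized S open reading frame of about 3.8 kb, cloned between EcoRI and BglII sites that both remain intact. The sequenced plasmid totals roughly 8.5 kb. Transcription comes from the human cytomegalovirus immediate-early enhancer and promoter. A rabbit β-globin intron follows the promoter; splicing of such an intron generally improves mRNA processing and expression. A rabbit β-globin polyadenylation signal terminates the transcript downstream of the coding sequence. No epitope tag, reporter or mammalian selection marker is annotated, so the plasmid appears suited to transient transfection rather than stable selection.

For propagation in E. coli, the plasmid carries a high-copy ColE1/pUC-type origin and a β-lactamase gene under its own promoter, which confers ampicillin resistance. The rest of the backbone consists of pBluescript-like remnants with no role in spike expression: an f1 phage origin, lacZα and lacI fragments, the lac promoter, operator and CAP site, a T7 promoter, and part of a multiple cloning site.

The stated purpose is simply mammalian expression of the SARS-CoV S protein. The associated publication concerns modular envelope design for cell type-specific delivery. That context suggests the spike is supplied as a viral envelope glycoprotein, for example to pseudotype particles and direct their entry, though the record does not describe a specific application.
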