Addgene plasmid #207306: pHCMV_SARS-CoV_S
Purpose: Mammalian expression of Human SARS coronavirus S protein
Depositing lab: Feng Zhang. Publication: Cell type-specific delivery by modular envelope design. Strebinger D, Frangieh CJ, Friedrich MJ, Faure G, Macrae RK, Zhang F. Nat Commun. 2023 Aug 23;14(1):5141. doi: 10.1038/s41467-023-40788-8. PubMed 37612276.
Backbone
  Vector backbone: pHCMV
  Backbone manufacturer: Clontech
  Backbone size w/o insert (bp): 4764
  Vector type: Mammalian Expression
Growth in bacteria
  Bacterial resistance: Ampicillin, 100 μg/mL
  Growth temperature: 37°C
  Growth strain: NEB Stable
  Copy number: High Copy
Gene/Insert
  Gene/Insert name: SARS-CoV_S
  Species: Human SARS coronavirus
  Insert size (bp): 3765
  Mutation: mammalian codon optimization
  Entrez Gene: S (a.k.a. sars2, E2)
  Promoter: CMV promoter
  Cloning method: Restriction Enzyme; 5′ cloning site EcoRI (not destroyed); 3′ cloning site BglII (not destroyed)
Resource information
  A portion of this plasmid was derived from a plasmid made by: synthesis
Terms and licenses: Academic/Nonprofit Terms; Industry Terms: Not Available to Industry
How to cite: pHCMV_SARS-CoV_S was a gift from Feng Zhang (Addgene plasmid # 207306 ; http://n2t.net/addgene:207306 ; RRID:Addgene_207306)
